Addgene plasmid #224417: pBa.GFP-KIF13AS1371D
Purpose: Mammalian expression of KIF 13a S1371D
Depositing lab: Marvin Bentley. Depositing organization: Rensselaer Polytechnic Institute. Publication: Kinesin Regulation in the Proximal Axon is Essential for Dendrite-selective Transport. Mendoza CS, Plowinske CR, Montgomery AC, Quinones GB, Banker G, Bentley M. Mol Biol Cell. 2024 Jun 1;35(6):ar81. doi: 10.1091/mbc.E23-11-0457. Epub 2024 Apr 10. PubMed 38598291.
Backbone
  Vector backbone: pBeta-Actin-GFP
  Vector type: Mammalian Expression
Growth in bacteria
  Bacterial resistance: Ampicillin, 100 μg/mL
  Growth temperature: 37°C
  Growth strain: NEB Stable
  Copy number: High Copy
Gene/Insert
  Gene/Insert name: KIF 13a S1371D
  Species: M. musculus (mouse)
  Insert size (bp): 5250
  Mutation: S1371D
  Entrez Gene: Kif13a (a.k.a. 4930505I07Rik, mKIAA4109)
  Promoter: Chicken Beta actin
  Tag / fusion protein: GFP (N terminal on insert)
  Cloning method: Restriction Enzyme; 5′ cloning site Unknown (unknown if destroyed)
Terms and licenses: Academic/Nonprofit Terms; Industry Terms: Not Available to Industry
Depositor comments: pBa vector is susceptable to recombination and should not be grown in fast growing bacteria or cloned using recombination.
How to cite: pBa.GFP-KIF13AS1371D was a gift from Marvin Bentley (Addgene plasmid # 224417 ; http://n2t.net/addgene:224417 ; RRID:Addgene_224417)
