[The description below was written by a language model from this plasmid's Addgene catalogue record and pLannotate feature annotations shown in this document.]
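Description:
pBa.GFP-KIF13AS1371D is a mammalian expression plasmid of about 12 kb, built on the pBeta-Actin-GFP backbone, that produces a GFP-tagged point mutant of the mouse kinesin-3 family motor KIF13A. It is propagated in E. coli through a high-copy ColE1/pUC-type origin and selected with ampicillin via the β-lactamase gene and its native promoter. The annotation also picks up short remnants of older cloning vectors (fragments of lacI, lacZα, rop, the bom region, and the lac promoter/operator), which have no evident role in the design. The depositor notes that the pBa backbone is prone to recombination, which is why a recombination-stabilising host strain is listed.

The expression cassette is driven by the chicken β-actin promoter followed by an intron annotated as a chicken β-actin/rabbit β-globin chimera, an arrangement that gives strong constitutive transcription in many mammalian cell types. Downstream lies EGFP, followed closely by the Kif13a coding sequence (recorded insert size about 5.25 kb, spanning the numbering origin of the circular sequence), consistent with the N-terminal GFP fusion described in the catalogue entry. A small SV40 large T antigen fragment and the SV40 polyadenylation signal terminate the transcript. No mammalian selection marker is annotated, so the plasmid appears suited to transient expression.

The insert carries S1371D, a serine-to-aspartate substitution of the kind commonly used to mimic constitutive phosphorylation, although the record does not state that rationale. The associated publication concerns kinesin regulation in the proximal axon and dendrite-selective transport, so the construct is likely used for fluorescence imaging of the mutant motor's localisation and movement in transfected cells such as neurons.
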