Features (pLannotate 1.2.2; 16 found; start..end, strand, type, name):
   3569..3654    +  CDS            large T antigen (fragment): large T antigen from SV40 (simian virus 40)
   3677..3811    +  polyA_signal   SV40 poly(A) signal: SV40 polyadenylation signal
   3864..3886    -  protein_bind   lac operator (fragment): The lac repressor binds to the lac operator to inhibit transcription in E. coli. This inhibition can be relieved by adding lactose or isopropyl-β-D-thiogalactopyranoside (IPTG). lac repressor encoded by lacI
   3890..3920    -  promoter       lac promoter: promoter for the E. coli lac operon
   3935..3956    -  protein_bind   CAP binding site: CAP binding activates transcription in the presence of cAMP. E. coli catabolite activator protein
   3969..4061    -  CDS            lacI (fragment): lac repressor; lacI; The lac repressor binds to the lac operator to inhibit transcription in E. coli. This inhibition can be relieved by adding lactose or isopropyl-β-D-thiogalactopyranoside (IPTG).
   4244..4832    -  rep_origin     ori: high-copy-number ColE1/pMB1/pBR322/pUC origin of replication
   5003..5863    -  CDS            AmpR: β-lactamase; bla; confers resistance to ampicillin, carbenicillin, and related antibiotics
   5864..5968    -  promoter       AmpR promoter: bla
   6063..6098    +  CDS            rop (fragment): Rop protein, which maintains plasmids at low copy number; rop
   6200..6299    +  misc_feature   bom (fragment): basis of mobility region from pBR322
   6305..6459    -  CDS            lacZα (fragment): LacZα fragment of β-galactosidase; lacZ fragment
   8259..8530    +  promoter       chicken β-actin promoter: No description available
   8531..9500    +  intron         chimeric intron: chimera between introns from chicken β-actin and rabbit β-globin
   9563..10276   +  CDS            EGFP: EGFP is a basic (constitutively fluorescent) green fluorescent protein published in 1996, derived from Aequorea victoria. It is reported to be a rapidly-maturing weak dimer with moderate acid sensitivity.
  10304..3553    +  CDS            Kif13a (across the origin): KI13A_MOUSE - Experimental evidence at protein level: Swiss-Prot protein existence level 1. Plus end-directed microtubule-dependent motor protein involved in intracellular transport and regulating various processes such as mannose-6-phosphate receptor (M6PR) transport to the plasma membrane, endosomal sorting during melanosome biogenesis and cytokinesis. During melanosome maturation, required for delivering melanogenic enzymes from recycling endosomes to nascent melanosomes by creating peripheral recycling endosomal subdomains in melanocytes. Also required for the abcission step in cytokinesis
>Addgene plasmid #224417 | pBa.GFP-KIF13AS1371D | addgene full sequence | sequence record 454227 | Addgene NGS Result
TCTAGACGCTGCGAGCGAGGCTTCCTCGGAGCCAGACTACAACTACGAGTTCGCACAGATGGAGGTCATC
ATGAAAACACTGAACAGCAATGATCCAGTTCAAAATGTGGTTCAGGTCCTGGAGAAGCAGTACCTGGAAG
AGAAGCGGACCGCCCTGGAGGAACAGCGGCTCATGTACGAACGCGAGCTGGAGCAGCTTCGCCAGCAGCT
CTCTCCCGAGAGGCAGCCGCCCAGCAGCGCCTCAGACCGTCTGGCCTACAGCAGCCAGACAGCCCAGCAG
AAGGTGACCCAGTGGGCCGAGGAGAGGGATGAACTCTTTAGGCAGAGCTTGGCCAAGCTTCGAGAGCAGC
TGGTGAAAGCCAACACTTTGGTGAGGGAAGCCAACTTCCTAGCCGAGGAGATGAGCAAACTCACTGACTA
CCAAGTGACTCTGCAGATCCCTGCGGCCAACCTCAGTGCCAACAGGAAGAGAGGCGCAATCGTCAGCGAG
CCCGCCATCCAAGCCAGGAGGAAAGGGAAGGGCACCCAGGTCTGGACCATTGAGAAGCTGGAGAATAAGC
TAATTGATATGAGAGACCTTTACCAAGAATGGAAAGAAAATGTTCCTGAGGCCAAGAGGCTCTATGGGAA
GCGAGGTGACCCTTTTTATGAAGCGCAGGAGAATCACAACCTCATTGGTGTGGCTAATGTGTTTTTGGAA
TGTCTCTTCTGTGATGTGAAGCTTCAATATGCAGTACCCATCATCAGCCAGCAGGGGGAGGTTGCCGGGC
GCCTCCATGTGGAGGTGACGCGCATTACAGGAACCATTCCAGAACGCATGGCGGAGGATGACTCTTCAGA
GAACTCTAGTGAGAGCGGGAGTCTTGAAGTGGTCGACAGCAGCGGCGAAGTCATTCACCGGGTCAAAAAG
CTGACATGCAGGGTGATAATTAAAGAGGCAACCGGGCTACCCATAAGCCTCTCAAATTTCGTCTTCTGTC
AGTACACGTTCTGGGACCAGTGTGAGTCTACAGTGGCTGCTCCAGTGGTGGACCCAGATGTGCCCTCCCC
GCAGTCCAAGGACGCACAGTACACGGTGACCTTCTCTCACTGTAAGGACTACGTGGTGACTGTCACAGAA
GAGTTCCTGGAGTTCATTTCTGATGGTGCGCTGGCGATTGAAGTGTGGGGCCACAGGTGTGCTGGGAACG
GAAGCCCCATCTGGGAGGTGGACTCGCTCCATGCGAAGACAAGGACATTGCATGACAGGTGGAATGAAGT
GACCCGGAGAATAGAGGTGTGGATCTCCATTCTGGAGCTGAATGAGCTCGGGGATTATGCCGCTGTGGAG
CTTCACCAGGCGAAAGACGTCAACACCGGCGGCGTCTTCCAACTCAGACAGGGTCACTCCCGTAGAGTGC
AGGTCACAGTGAAACCTGTACAGCACTCAGGGACACTGCCACTCATGGTTGAAGCCATCCTATCAGTATC
CATTGGCTGCGTGACCGCCAGGTCCACCAAGCTGCAGAGAGGGCTGGACAGCTACCAGGAAGAAGACTTG
AATTGTGTAAGAGAGAGATGGTCCGATGCACTCATTAAACGACGGGAATACTTAGACGAACAGATTAAAA
AAGTCAGCAATAAAAAAGAGAAAACAGAAGACGACATGGAGCGGGAAGCCAGGCTGGTGGAGCAGTGGGT
GGGGCTGACAGAGGAGAGGAATGCTGTGCTGGTGCCCGCCCCTGGCAGCGGAATCCCCGGGGCACCTGCT
GACTGGGTCCCACCTCCTGGCATGGAAACACACATCCCGGTTCTCTTCCTGGATCTGAACGCGGATGACC
TCAGTGCCAATGAGCAGCTGGTGGGCCCCCATGCGTCCGGTGTGAACTCCATCCTGCCCAAGGAACACGG
CAGTCAGTTTTTCTACCTGCCCATCATAAAGCACAGTGATGACGAGGTTTCAGCCACAGCCTCCTGGGAC
TCCTCTGTGCACGACTCTCTTCACCTGAATCGGGTCACACCGCAGAATGAAAGGATCTACCTGATCGTGA
AGACCACCGTGCAGCTCAGCCACCCGGCCGCCATGGAGCTAGTGTTGCGGAAGCGGATCGCGGCCAATAT
TTATAACAAGCAGAGTTTCACCCAGAGTTTGAAGAGACGAATATCACTGATCAATATACGTTACTCCTGC
GGCGTGACCTATGAGATAGTATCCAATATCCCAAAGGCGACCGAGGAGATTGAGGACCGGGAAACCCTGG
CCCTCCTGGCAGCGCGGAGTGAGAACGAGGGCACTTTGGATGGGGAGACATACATCGAGAAGTACACGCG
GGGCGTGCTGCAGGTGGAGAATATCCTGAGCCTGGAGCGGCTCCGGCAGGCTGTCACGGTGAAGGAAGCG
CTTTCCACCAAAGCGAGGCACATTCGTAGGTCTCTCGATACACCGAACGTTCACAACGTCTCCTCTAGCC
GGCCAGATCTCTCTGGCTTCGATGAAGACGATAAGGGCTGGCCCGAGAACCAGTTAGACGTGTCTGACTA
CAGCTCCAGCTACCAAGACGTCGCGTGCTATGGGACTTTACCCAGGGACTCACCTCGCAGGAGCAAGGAA
GGTTGTCCATCAGAGAATCCTCATGCCTTAACAGTCAGCCCTTTTAAAGCGTTCTCTCCTCAGCCACCAA
AGTTCTTCAAACCCCTCATGCCTGTAAAAGAGGAGCATAAGAAAAGGTTGGCCCTGGAAGCCAGACCTCT
CCTAAGCCAAGAGGACTCGGAAGAGGAGGAAAACGAGCTGGAAGCTCTCAGCAGGAAGCTGATGCTTACA
CAGCCTTATGTGCCCGTGGAGTTCGCTGACTTCAGTGTTTACAATGCCAGCTTGGAGAACAGGGAGTGGT
CCTCTTCTAAGGCGGACCTGACAGACTCGAGAGCCTTGGAGAAAGCAGTGTCCCGTAGCCCTACCACCAG
CAGCCTCACCAGTGGCTACTTCTCCCACAGTGCCTCCAATGCCACTCTGTCTGACATGGCAGTCCCCTCC
AGCGACAGCTCAGACCAGCTTGCCGTCTCGACAAAGGAGGTCGAGTGCGCCGAGCCCCCGGGACCATCAC
TTGCACCGGATGTCAGACGAGCTTCGAATCAGGAGCTTACAGAAGTAGGAAGAGGCTCAGGGAAGGATGA
GACAATCGCTGTGCCGCTGGAGGAAAACAGTGCCTTACCCAAGGGGACCCCGTCACCCCAGAGCATCCCT
GAGGAAAGTTCCAGAATGCCATGCAGGACTGCTTCATGTTCAGAACTGGATGTCGGCCCCAGCAAAGATG
GCCACCAAGCCAGAGAATTCTGCCCAGGAGAGGTGACGATAGAACACACTACAAACATTTTGGAGGACCA
TTCCTTCACAGAGTTCATGGGTGTTTCTGATGGCAAAGACTTTGATGGTTTGGCAGATTGTTCTGTAGGG
GAGCCCTCCAGGAGGAGGGCTCTAACAAACGAAACAGACCATAAAGGTATCCCAGAAAGACCTCCAGATG
CCGACCGGCTGCATCCCAAGATAGAGAACGACCAGGAAGCCACAGCCACTCGGTAAGCTAGATAAGTAAT
GATCATAATCAGCCATATCACATCTGTAGAGGTTTTACTTGCTTTAAAAAACCTCCCACACCTCCCCCTG
AACCTGAAACATAAAATGAATGCAATTGTTGTTGTTAACTTGTTTATTGCAGCTTATAATGGTTACAAAT
AAAGCAATAGCATCACAAATTTCACAAATAAAGCATTTTTTTCACTGCATTCTAGTTGTGGTTTGTCCAA
ACTCATCAATGTATCTTATCATGTCTGGATCCCCGGGTACCGAGCTCGAATTCGTAATCATGTCATAGCT
GTTTCCTGTGTGAAATTGTTATCCGCTCACAATTCCACACAACATACGAGCCGGAAGCATAAAGTGTAAA
GCCTGGGGTGCCTAATGAGTGAGCTAACTCACATTAATTGCGTTGCGCTCACTGCCCGCTTTCCAGTCGG
GAAACCTGTCGTGCCAGCTGCATTAATGAATCGGCCAACGCGCGGGGAGAGGCGGTTTGCGTATTGGGCG
CTCTTCCGCTTCCTCGCTCACTGACTCGCTGCGCTCGGTCGTTCGGCTGCGGCGAGCGGTATCAGCTCAC
TCAAAGGCGGTAATACGGTTATCCACAGAATCAGGGGATAACGCAGGAAAGAACATGTGAGCAAAAGGCC
AGCAAAAGGCCAGGAACCGTAAAAAGGCCGCGTTGCTGGCGTTTTTCCATAGGCTCCGCCCCCCTGACGA
GCATCACAAAAATCGACGCTCAAGTCAGAGGTGGCGAAACCCGACAGGACTATAAAGATACCAGGCGTTT
CCCCCTGGAAGCTCCCTCGTGCGCTCTCCTGTTCCGACCCTGCCGCTTACCGGATACCTGTCCGCCTTTC
TCCCTTCGGGAAGCGTGGCGCTTTCTCATAGCTCACGCTGTAGGTATCTCAGTTCGGTGTAGGTCGTTCG
CTCCAAGCTGGGCTGTGTGCACGAACCCCCCGTTCAGCCCGACCGCTGCGCCTTATCCGGTAACTATCGT
CTTGAGTCCAACCCGGTAAGACACGACTTATCGCCACTGGCAGCAGCCACTGGTAACAGGATTAGCAGAG
CGAGGTATGTAGGCGGTGCTACAGAGTTCTTGAAGTGGTGGCCTAACTACGGCTACACTAGAAGAACAGT
ATTTGGTATCTGCGCTCTGCTGAAGCCAGTTACCTTCGGAAAAAGAGTTGGTAGCTCTTGATCCGGCAAA
CAAACCACCGCTGGTAGCGGTGGTTTTTTTGTTTGCAAGCAGCAGATTACGCGCAGAAAAAAAGGATCTC
AAGAAGATCCTTTGATCTTTTCTACGGGGTCTGACGCTCAGTGGAACGAAAACTCACGTTAAGGGATTTT
GGTCATGAGATTATCAAAAAGGATCTTCACCTAGATCCTTTTAAATTAAAAATGAAGTTTTAAATCAATC
TAAAGTATATATGAGTAAACTTGGTCTGACAGTTACCAATGCTTAATCAGTGAGGCACCTATCTCAGCGA
TCTGTCTATTTCGTTCATCCATAGTTGCCTGACTCCCCGTCGTGTAGATAACTACGATACGGGAGGGCTT
ACCATCTGGCCCCAGTGCTGCAATGATACCGCGAGACCCACGCTCACCGGCTCCAGATTTATCAGCAATA
AACCAGCCAGCCGGAAGGGCCGAGCGCAGAAGTGGTCCTGCAACTTTATCCGCCTCCATCCAGTCTATTA
ATTGTTGCCGGGAAGCTAGAGTAAGTAGTTCGCCAGTTAATAGTTTGCGCAACGTTGTTGCCATTGCTAC
AGGCATCGTGGTGTCACGCTCGTCGTTTGGTATGGCTTCATTCAGCTCCGGTTCCCAACGATCAAGGCGA
GTTACATGATCCCCCATGTTGTGCAAAAAAGCGGTTAGCTCCTTCGGTCCTCCGATCGTTGTCAGAAGTA
AGTTGGCCGCAGTGTTATCACTCATGGTTATGGCAGCACTGCATAATTCTCTTACTGTCATGCCATCCGT
AAGATGCTTTTCTGTGACTGGTGAGTACTCAACCAAGTCATTCTGAGAATAGTGTATGCGGCGACCGAGT
TGCTCTTGCCCGGCGTCAATACGGGATAATACCGCGCCACATAGCAGAACTTTAAAAGTGCTCATCATTG
GAAAACGTTCTTCGGGGCGAAAACTCTCAAGGATCTTACCGCTGTTGAGATCCAGTTCGATGTAACCCAC
TCGTGCACCCAACTGATCTTCAGCATCTTTTACTTTCACCAGCGTTTCTGGGTGAGCAAAAACAGGAAGG
CAAAATGCCGCAAAAAAGGGAATAAGGGCGACACGGAAATGTTGAATACTCATACTCTTCCTTTTTCAAT
ATTATTGAAGCATTTATCAGGGTTATTGTCTCATGAGCGGATACATATTTGAATGTATTTAGAAAAATAA
ACAAATAGGGGTTCCGCGCACATTTCCCCGAAAAGTGCCACCTGACGTCTAAGAAACCATTATTATCATG
ACATTAACCTATAAAAATAGGCGTATCACGAGGCCCTTTCGTCTCGCGCGTTTCGGTGATGACGGTGAAA
ACCTCTGACACATGCAGCTCCCGGAGACGGTCACAGCTTGTCTGTAAGCGGATGCCGGGAGCAGACAAGC
CCGTCAGGGCGCGTCAGCGGGTGTTGGCGGGTGTCGGGGCTGGCTTAACTATGCGGCATCAGAGCAGATT
GTACTGAGAGTGCACCATATGCGGTGTGAAATACCGCACAGATGCGTAAGGAGAAAATACCGCATCAGGC
GCCATTCGCCATTCAGGCTGCGCAACTGTTGGGAAGGGCGATCGGTGCGGGCCTCTTCGCTATTACGCCA
GCTGGCGAAAGGGGGATGTGCTGCAAGGCGATTAAGTTGGGTAACGCCAGGGTTTTCCCAGTCACGACGT
TGTAAAACGACGGCCAGTGCCAAGTTGGGATCTTTGCATTGGCCCACGGCTCTCAGGATGGGGATGCTCC
CCTTCAGCACCCGGTTCCCCTTGGAAACTGATGGTCCTGGCTCTGTGGCATGGCAGTGGCACTGTGAGGA
GCCCCCTACCAGCAGCACACAGTGGGGTTGGCACTGCCACGCTCCGGATGCCGCGCTCTGATCCAACCCC
ATAATCAAGGGAACCCGAATTGCCCCATCATTGCCCCCACCACCCCCATCCTGCCGGGCCCTCACACCCC
ACGCTGCCTTCTGGTGACATTCCCCAGCCCAAACCCACGGCTTCATGGCTACCGCGGGGCATTTCCCATT
GCCGCCCCATTATCAGCTCTGCACACCTCCCGCTGTACCCATGCCTCGTGGCTGCCCTTCTTTGACGTAT
AATCTTCTAATTAATACCCGGCCTTGTCAAAGTGGAGCACAAACGTTAATTAATTCCCCAGCAGGCAGGT
AATTAACAGTGTGACTCCCTTTTTGCTGCGAGTGGGGCTGATACAGAGAGATGTGGCACTATGGAGCCCA
CGGGGTCCTGGCACTGGGTGCCCACGGAGGTCCCCATGTGCTGCAGTGTCACCGCCTCCGAGGAGACAGT
ATTGTCCCTGCGGTGTCCCTGCAGCTCAGCTCTGTCCACAGGGCCACCTCCAGTTTGGAGGGGACACAAT
GCAGCCCCGATGCAACCCATCCTCGCAGCATCCCAGGGACAAAGACCCCACTGCAAGACCGCACACAGGG
CTGGGTCCCGCTCCCCTAATATCTACAGTGCTTCTTGCATGGCCCCTTAATCAATGCAGTTAATCAGCAT
GCGCTCATGCACCGCTCTGGAGCTGCAAAGCCCCTCGCAGCGCTGCTCACCAACACCGCGCACCGCCCCG
GCCCAGCCTGCAGCACGCGCTGCAAACAGGAAAGAAACAAAATATTGCCCAAATGTAGGCAAAGGCATTC
GGCTGCCTTGACCTCCGCCGGGCCGGGCCCTGCCTGACTCAGCTCCTTACTCAGCGCTCGCTTCCTCCCT
CCGGCTGCCACCGCCGCAGCGCACACCCTGACAAAGAGTGGCCCTTAACGGGCTCTGAGGTGCACCCAGC
AGTGCACTCAGCAGTCCAAGGGCCGGCCTGGAGGTTTGCACCGCTACGTGCTGACATTAGCATTGAACTT
GGCCCTGGGTAGTGCTGCAGGCCGGGCGGGGTGGGTGTAGAGAGTGCAGCGCGCGTTGCACCCGGTGCCC
CTTCCCCTCCCTTGCATCCCAGCAGGCTGCACCCCAGCACCAGGCCCGTGCATGCATGCTCCTGGTGTTA
TTGCAGCCTGGTGCATGCATGCGTCTTGATGGTGCAGCGCTGTGCATGCATCCTCCTTGGTGTGTAGCAG
TCTAGTGCATGCATACCCCTCGGTGTTATTGCTGCTCTGTGCACGCACGCTCATTGTATCACTTCATCCC
AGTGCATGCACTCACACTGGAGCGATTGCTGCTCGGTGCACGCACACTCATTGTATCACTGCAGCTCAGT
GGCTGCACGCACACCGGTGTTATTGCTGCTCGGTGCGTGCATGCACATCAGTGTCGCTGCAGCTCAGTGC
ATGCACGCTCATTGCCCATCGCTATCCCTGCCTCTCCTGCTGGCGCTCCCCGGGAGGTGACTTCAAGGGG
ACCGCAGGACCACCTCGGGGGTGGGGGGAGGGCTGCACACGCGGACCCCGCTCCCCCTCCCCAACAAAGC
ACTGTGGAATCAAAAAGGGGGGAGGGGGGATGGAGGGGCGCGTCACACCCCCGCCCCACACCCTCACCTC
GAGGTGAGCCCCACGTTCTGCTTCACTCTCCCCATCTCCCCCCCCTCCCCACCCCCAATTTTGTATTTAT
TTATTTTTTAATTATTTTGTGCAGCGATGGGGGCGGGGGGGGGGGGCGGGCGCCCGGGGGGGGGGGGGGG
GGGGGGGCGGGGCGGGGCGAGGCGGAGAGGTGCGGCGGCAGCCAATCAGAGCGGCGCGCTCCGAAAGTTT
CCTTTTATGGCGAGGCGGCGGCGGCGGCGGCCCTATAAAAAGCGAAGCGCGCGGCGGGCGGGAGTCGCTG
CGCGCTGCCTTCGCCCCGTGCCCCGCTCCGCCGCCGCCTCGCGCCGCCCGCCCCGGCTCTGACTGACCGC
GTTACTCCCACAGGTGAGCGGGCGGGACGGCCCTTCTCCTCCGGGCTGTAATTAGCGCTTGGTTTAATGA
CGGCTCGTTTCTTTTCTGTGGCTGCGTGAAAGCCTTAAAGGGCTCCGGGAGGGCCCTTTGTGCGGGGGGG
AGCGGCTCGGGGGGTGCGTGCGTGTGTGTGTGCGTGGGGAGCGCCGCGTGCGGCTCCGCGCTGCCCGGCG
GCTGTGAGCGCTGCGGGCGCGGCGCGGGGCTTTGTGCGCTCCGCAGTGTGCGCGAGGGGAGCGCGGCCGG
GGGCGGTGCCCCGCGGTGCGGGGGGGGCTGCGAGGGGAACAAAGGCTGCGTGCGGGGTGTGTGCGTGGGG
GGGTGAGCAGGGGGTGTGGGCGCGGCGGTCGGGCTGTAACCCCCCCCTGCACCCCCCTCCCCGAGTTGCT
GAGCACGGCCCGGCTTCGGGTGCGGGGCTCCGTGCGGGGCGTGGCGCGGGGCTCGCCGTGCCGGGCGGGG
GGTGGCGGCAGGTGGGGGTGCCGGGCGGGGCGGGGCCGCCTCGGGCCGGGGAGGGCTCGGGGGAGGGGCG
CGGCGGCCCCCGGAGCGCCGGCGGCTGTCGAGGCGCGGCGAGCCGCAGCCATTGCCTTTTATGGTAATCG
TGCGAGAGGGCGCAGGGACTTCCTTTGTCCCAAATCTGTGCGGAGCCGAAATCTGGGAGGCGCCGCCGCA
CCCCCTCTAGCGGGCGCGGGGCGAAGCGGTGCGGCGCCGGCAGGAAGGAAATGGGCGGGGAGGGCCTTCG
TGCGTCGCCGCGCCGCCGTCCCCTTCTCCATCTCCAGCCTCGGGGCTGTCCGCAGGGGGACGGCTGCCTT
CGGGGGGGACGGGGCAGGGCGGGGTTCGGCTTCTGGCGTGTGACCGGCGGGGTTTATATCTTCCCTTCTC
TGTTCCTCCGCAGCCCCCAAGCTTGGCGCGCCTAGGCCTACCATGGTGAGCAAGGGCGGGGAGCTGTTCA
CCGGGGTGGTGCCCATCCTGGTCGAGCTGGACGGCGACGTAAACGGCCACAAGTTCAGCGTGTCCGGCGA
GGGCGAGGGCGATGCCACCTACGGCAAGCTGACCCTGAAGTTCATCTGCACCACCGGCAAGCTGCCCGTG
CCCTGGCCCACCCTCGTGACCACCCTGACCTACGGCGTGCAGTGCTTCAGCCGCTACCCCGACCACATGA
AGCAGCACGACTTCTTCAAGTCCGCCATGCCCGAAGGCTACGTCCAGGAGCGCACCATCTTCTTCAAGGA
CGACGGCAACTACAAGACCCGCGCCGAGGTGAAGTTCGAGGGCGACACCCTGGTGAACCGCATCGAGCTG
AAGGGCATCGACTTCAAGGAGGACGGCAACATCCTGGGGCACAAGCTGGAGTACAACTACAACAGCCACA
ACGTCTATATCATGGCCGACAAGCAGAAGAACGGCATCAAGGTGAACTTCAAGATCCGCCACAACATCGA
GGACGGCAGCGTGCAGCTCGCCGACCACTACCAGCAGAACACCCCCATCGGCGACGGCCCCGTGCTGCTG
CCCGACAACCACTACCTGAGCACCCAGTCCGCCCTGAGCAAAGACCCCAACGAGAAGCGCGATCACATGG
TCCTGCTGGAGTTCGTGACCGCCGCCGGGATCACTCTCGGCATGGACGAGCTGTACCTGACGCGTGGAGG
AGCTGGAATAGGCATGTCGGATACGAAGGTAAAAGTTGCCGTCCGGGTCCGGCCCATGAACCGAAGAGAG
CTGGAACTGAACACCAAGTGCGTGGTGGAGATGGAAGGGAACCAGACGGTCCTGCACCCTCCTCCTTCCA
ACACTAAGCAGGGAGAAAGAAAACCTCCCAAGGTGTTTGCCTTTGATTATTGCTTTTGGTCCATGGATGA
ATCGAACACAACAAAATATGCTGGTCAAGAAGTCGTTTTCAAGTGCCTCGGGGAAGGAATTCTCGAGAAA
GCCTTTCAGGGATACAATGCTTGTATTTTTGCATATGGCCAGACAGGTTCTGGAAAGTCCTTTTCCATGA
TGGGCCACGCAGAGCAGCTGGGCCTTATCCCAAGGCTCTGCTGTGCTCTGTTTCAAAGGATCGCCCTGGA
GCAAAATGAGTCACAGACCTTCAAAGTCGAGGTATCGTATATGGAGATCTATAACGAGAAGGTCCGGGAC
CTCTTGGACCCCAAAGGGAGCAGGCAGTCTCTGAAAGTCCGAGAGCATAAGGTCCTGGGGCCGTATGTCG
ATGGTCTGTCTCAGCTGGCTGTCACCAGCTTTGAGGACATTGAGTCACTGATGTCTGAGGGAAATAAGTC
TCGAACGGTAGCAGCGACCAACATGAATGAGGAGAGCAGCCGTTCCCATGCGGTCTTCAACATCATCATC
ACACAGACGCTGTATGACCTACAGTCTGGGAACTCCGGGGAGAAGGTCAGCAAGGTGAGCCTGGTAGACC
TGGCGGGGAGCGAGAGAGTGTCGAAGACTGGAGCTGCGGGTGAGCGGCTGAAAGAAGGCAGCAACATTAA
CAAATCCCTTACAACCTTGGGATTGGTTATATCGTCACTGGCTGACCAGGCTGCTGGCAAAGGCAAAAAC
AAATTCGTGCCTTATCGAGATTCGGTCCTTACTTGGCTTCTTAAGGACAATTTAGGAGGGAACAGCCAGA
CCTCTATGATAGCGACCATCAGCCCAGCAGCAGACAACTATGAGGAGACACTGTCCACGCTAAGATATGC
AGATCGAGCCAAGAGGATTGTGAACCACGCTGTGGTGAATGAGGATCCCAATGCCAAGGTCATCCGAGAG
CTTCGAGAGGAAGTGGAGAAACTGAGGGAGCAGCTCTCGCAGGCTGAGGCCATGAAAGCCCCCGAGCTAA
AGGAGAAGCTCGAAGAGTCTGAGAAGCTGATAAAGGAGCTAACGGTGACGTGGGAAGAGAAGCTGAGGAA
AACAGAAGCGATCGCACAGGAGAGACAGCGGCAGCTGGAAAGCATGGGAATCTCCCTGGAGACCTCTGGC
ATCAAGGTGGGGGACGACAAGTGCTACCTCGTCAACCTGAACGCAGACCCTGCCCTCAACGAGCTTCTGG
TTTACTATTTAAAGGATCATACCCGGGTGGGTGCAGATACCTCTCAGGACATCCAGCTCTTCGGAATAGG
GATTCAGCCCGAGCACTGTGAGATCGACATCGCAGCGGATGGAGACATCACTCTCACGCCCAAAGAAAAT
GCAAGGTCCTGTGGCAATGGCACCCTTGTCTGCAGTACTACCCAGCTGTGGCACGGCGACAGGATCTTAT
GGGGAAACAACCACTTTTTTAGAATTAACTTGCCTAAGAGGAAACGGCGGGACTGGTTGAAAGACTTTGA
GAGAGAAACCAGTTCCGCGGAGCACGA
