>Addgene plasmid #224417 | pBa.GFP-KIF13AS1371D | depositor partial sequence | sequence record 439555 | KIF 13a S1371D
ATGTCGGATACGAAGGTAAAAGTTGCCGTCCGGGTCCGGCCCATGAACCGAAGAGAGCTGGAACTGAACA
CCAAGTGCGTGGTGGAGATGGAAGGGAACCAGACGGTCCTGCACCCTCCTCCTTCCAACACTAAGCAGGG
AGAAAGAAAACCTCCCAAGGTGTTTGCCTTTGATTATTGCTTTTGGTCCATGGATGAATCGAACACAACA
AAATATGCTGGTCAAGAAGTCGTTTTCAAGTGCCTCGGGGAAGGAATTCTCGAGAAAGCCTTTCAGGGAT
ACAATGCTTGTATTTTTGCATATGGCCAGACAGGTTCTGGAAAGTCCTTTTCCATGATGGGCCACGCAGA
GCAGCTGGGCCTTATCCCAAGGCTCTGCTGTGCTCTGTTTCAAAGGATCGCCCTGGAGCAAAATGAGTCA
CAGACCTTCAAAGTCGAGGTATCGTATATGGAGATCTATAACGAGAAGGTCCGGGACCTCTTGGACCCCA
AAGGGAGCAGGCAGTCTCTGAAAGTCCGAGAGCATAAGGTCCTGGGGCCGTATGTCGATGGTCTGTCTCA
GCTGGCTGTCACCAGCTTTGAGGACATTGAGTCACTGATGTCTGAGGGAAATAAGTCTCGAACGGTAGCA
GCGACCAACATGAATGAGGAGAGCAGCCGTTCCCATGCGGTCTTCAACATCATCATCACACAGACGCTGT
ATGACCTACAGTCTGGGAACTCCGGGGAGAAGGTCAGCAAGGTGAGCCTGGTAGACCTGGCGGGGAGCGA
GAGAGTGTCGAAGACTGGAGCTGCGGGTGAGCGGCTGAAAGAAGGCAGCAACATTAACAAATCCCTTACA
ACCTTGGGATTGGTTATATCGTCACTGGCTGACCAGGCTGCTGGCAAAGGCAAAAACAAATTCGTGCCTT
ATCGAGATTCGGTCCTTACTTGGCTTCTTAAGGACAATTTAGGAGGGAACAGCCAGACCTCTATGATAGC
GACCATCAGCCCAGCAGCAGACAACTATGAGGAGACACTGTCCACGCTAAGATATGCAGATCGAGCCAAG
AGGATTGTGAACCACGCTGTGGTGAATGAGGATCCCAATGCCAAGGTCATCCGAGAGCTTCGAGAGGAAG
TGGAGAAACTGAGGGAGCAGCTCTCGCAGGCTGAGGCCATGAAAGCCCCCGAGCTAAAGGAGAAGCTCGA
AGAGTCTGAGAAGCTGATAAAGGAGCTAACGGTGACGTGGGAAGAGAAGCTGAGGAAAACAGAAGCGATC
GCACAGGAGAGACAGCGGCAGCTGGAAAGCATGGGAATCTCCCTGGAGACCTCTGGCATCAAGGTGGGGG
ACGACAAGTGCTACCTCGTCAACCTGAACGCAGACCCTGCCCTCAACGAGCTTCTGGTTTACTATTTAAA
GGATCATACCCGGGTGGGTGCAGATACCTCTCAGGACATCCAGCTCTTCGGAATAGGGATTCAGCCCGAG
CACTGTGAGATCGACATCGCAGCGGATGGAGACATCACTCTCACGCCCAAAGAAAATGCAAGGTCCTGTG
GCAATGGCACCCTTGTCTGCAGTACTACCCAGCTGTGGCACGGCGACAGGATCTTATGGGGAAACAACCA
CTTTTTTAGAATTAACTTGCCTAAGAGGAAACGGCGGGACTGGTTGAAAGACTTTGAGAGAGAAACCAGT
TCCGCGGAGCACGATCTAGACGCTGCGAGCGAGGCTTCCTCGGAGCCAGACTACAACTACGAGTTCGCAC
AGATGGAGGTCATCATGAAAACACTGAACAGCAATGATCCAGTTCAAAATGTGGTTCAGGTCCTGGAGAA
GCAGTACCTGGAAGAGAAGCGGACCGCCCTGGAGGAACAGCGGCTCATGTACGAACGCGAGCTGGAGCAG
CTTCGCCAGCAGCTCTCTCCCGAGAGGCAGCCGCCCAGCAGCGCCTCAGACCGTCTGGCCTACAGCAGCC
AGACAGCCCAGCAGAAGGTGACCCAGTGGGCCGAGGAGAGGGATGAACTCTTTAGGCAGAGCTTGGCCAA
GCTTCGAGAGCAGCTGGTGAAAGCCAACACTTTGGTGAGGGAAGCCAACTTCCTAGCCGAGGAGATGAGC
AAACTCACTGACTACCAAGTGACTCTGCAGATCCCTGCGGCCAACCTCAGTGCCAACAGGAAGAGAGGCG
CAATCGTCAGCGAGCCCGCCATCCAAGCCAGGAGGAAAGGGAAGGGCACCCAGGTCTGGACCATTGAGAA
GCTGGAGAATAAGCTAATTGATATGAGAGACCTTTACCAAGAATGGAAAGAAAATGTTCCTGAGGCCAAG
AGGCTCTATGGGAAGCGAGGTGACCCTTTTTATGAAGCGCAGGAGAATCACAACCTCATTGGTGTGGCTA
ATGTGTTTTTGGAATGTCTCTTCTGTGATGTGAAGCTTCAATATGCAGTACCCATCATCAGCCAGCAGGG
GGAGGTTGCCGGGCGCCTCCATGTGGAGGTGACGCGCATTACAGGAACCATTCCAGAACGCATGGCGGAG
GATGACTCTTCAGAGAACTCTAGTGAGAGCGGGAGTCTTGAAGTGGTCGACAGCAGCGGCGAAGTCATTC
ACCGGGTCAAAAAGCTGACATGCAGGGTGATAATTAAAGAGGCAACCGGGCTACCCATAAGCCTCTCAAA
TTTCGTCTTCTGTCAGTACACGTTCTGGGACCAGTGTGAGTCTACAGTGGCTGCTCCAGTGGTGGACCCA
GATGTGCCCTCCCCGCAGTCCAAGGACGCACAGTACACGGTGACCTTCTCTCACTGTAAGGACTACGTGG
TGACTGTCACAGAAGAGTTCCTGGAGTTCATTTCTGATGGTGCGCTGGCGATTGAAGTGTGGGGCCACAG
GTGTGCTGGGAACGGAAGCCCCATCTGGGAGGTGGACTCGCTCCATGCGAAGACAAGGACATTGCATGAC
AGGTGGAATGAAGTGACCCGGAGAATAGAGGTGTGGATCTCCATTCTGGAGCTGAATGAGCTCGGGGATT
ATGCCGCTGTGGAGCTTCACCAGGCGAAAGACGTCAACACCGGCGGCGTCTTCCAACTCAGACAGGGTCA
CTCCCGTAGAGTGCAGGTCACAGTGAAACCTGTACAGCACTCAGGGACACTGCCACTCATGGTTGAAGCC
ATCCTATCAGTATCCATTGGCTGCGTGACCGCCAGGTCCACCAAGCTGCAGAGAGGGCTGGACAGCTACC
AGGAAGAAGACTTGAATTGTGTAAGAGAGAGATGGTCCGATGCACTCATTAAACGACGGGAATACTTAGA
CGAACAGATTAAAAAAGTCAGCAATAAAAAAGAGAAAACAGAAGACGACATGGAGCGGGAAGCCAGGCTG
GTGGAGCAGTGGGTGGGGCTGACAGAGGAGAGGAATGCTGTGCTGGTGCCCGCCCCTGGCAGCGGAATCC
CCGGGGCACCTGCTGACTGGGTCCCACCTCCTGGCATGGAAACACACATCCCGGTTCTCTTCCTGGATCT
GAACGCGGATGACCTCAGTGCCAATGAGCAGCTGGTGGGCCCCCATGCGTCCGGTGTGAACTCCATCCTG
CCCAAGGAACACGGCAGTCAGTTTTTCTACCTGCCCATCATAAAGCACAGTGATGACGAGGTTTCAGCCA
CAGCCTCCTGGGACTCCTCTGTGCACGACTCTCTTCACCTGAATCGGGTCACACCGCAGAATGAAAGGAT
CTACCTGATCGTGAAGACCACCGTGCAGCTCAGCCACCCGGCCGCCATGGAGCTAGTGTTGCGGAAGCGG
ATCGCGGCCAATATTTATAACAAGCAGAGTTTCACCCAGAGTTTGAAGAGACGAATATCACTGATCAATA
TACGTTACTCCTGCGGCGTGACCTATGAGATAGTATCCAATATCCCAAAGGCGACCGAGGAGATTGAGGA
CCGGGAAACCCTGGCCCTCCTGGCAGCGCGGAGTGAGAACGAGGGCACTTTGGATGGGGAGACATACATC
GAGAAGTACACGCGGGGCGTGCTGCAGGTGGAGAATATCCTGAGCCTGGAGCGGCTCCGGCAGGCTGTCA
CGGTGAAGGAAGCGCTTTCCACCAAAGCGAGGCACATTCGTAGGTCTCTCGATACACCGAACGTTCACAA
CGTCTCCTCTAGCCGGCCAGATCTCTCTGGCTTCGATGAAGACGATAAGGGCTGGCCCGAGAACCAGTTA
GACGTGTCTGACTACAGCTCCAGCTACCAAGACGTCGCGTGCTATGGGACTTTACCCAGGGACTCACCTC
GCAGGAGCAAGGAAGGTTGTCCATCAGAGAATCCTCATGCCTTAACAGTCAGCCCTTTTAAAGCGTTCTC
TCCTCAGCCACCAAAGTTCTTCAAACCCCTCATGCCTGTAAAAGAGGAGCATAAGAAAAGGTTGGCCCTG
GAAGCCAGACCTCTCCTAAGCCAAGAGGACTCGGAAGAGGAGGAAAACGAGCTGGAAGCTCTCAGCAGGA
AGCTGATGCTTACACAGCCTTATGTGCCCGTGGAGTTCGCTGACTTCAGTGTTTACAATGCCAGCTTGGA
GAACAGGGAGTGGTCCTCTTCTAAGGCGGACCTGACAGACTCGAGAGCCTTGGAGAAAGCAGTGTCCCGT
AGCCCTACCACCAGCAGCCTCACCAGTGGCTACTTCTCCCACAGTGCCTCCAATGCCACTCTGTCTGACA
TGGCAGTCCCCTCCAGCGACAGCTCAGACCAGCTTGCCGTCTCGACAAAGGAGGTCGAGTGCGCCGAGCC
CCCGGGACCATCACTTGCACCGGATGTCAGACGAGCTTCGAATCAGGAGCTTACAGAAGTAGGAAGAGGC
TCAGGGAAGGATGAGACAATCGCTGTGCCGCTGGAGGAAAACAGTGCCTTACCCAAGGGGACCCCGTCAC
CCCAGAGCATCCCTGAGGAAAGTTCCAGAATGCCATGCAGGACTGCTTCATGTTCAGAACTGGATGTCGG
CCCCAGCAAAGATGGCCACCAAGCCAGAGAATTCTGCCCAGGAGAGGTGACGATAGAACACACTACAAAC
ATTTTGGAGGACCATTCCTTCACAGAGTTCATGGGTGTTTCTGATGGCAAAGACTTTGATGGTTTGGCAG
ATTGTTCTGTAGGGGAGCCCTCCAGGAGGAGGGCTCTAACAAACGAAACAGACCATAAAGGTATCCCAGA
AAGACCTCCAGATGCCGACCGGCTGCATCCCAAGATAGAGAACGACCAGGAAGCCACAGCCACTCGGTAA
